>Addgene plasmid #171651 | T7-LacO-QF_p15A | depositor full sequence | sequence record 334978 | T7-LacO-QF_p15A sequence 3211 bps
GAATTCCGCTAGCCGATCCCGCGAAATTAATACGACTCACTATAGGGGAATTGTGAGCGGATAACAATTC
CCCTCTAGAAATAATTTTGTTTAACTTTAAGAAGGAGGAGTACATATGCCACCCAAGCGCAAAACGCTTA
ACGCTGCGGCTGAGGCTAACGCTCATGCCGACGGACACGCCGACGGAAACGCCGACGGACACGTGGCCAA
TACGGCCGCGTCCTCGAATAATGCGAGGTTCGCTGATCTCACTAACATCGATACTCCGGGTCTGGGACCC
ACAACTACGACCCTGCTCGTGGAACCAGCACGCTCAAAGCGTCAACGAGTGTCCCGCGCATGCGACCAGT
GCCGTGCAGCCCGAGAGAAATGCGACGGAATACAGCCTGCGTGTTTCCCGTGCGTTTCCCAGGGAAGGTC
CTGCACTTATCAGGCTTCGCCGAAAAAGAGGGGAGTTCAAACCGGTTATATTCGTACGCTGGAGCTCGCC
CTCGCCTGGATGTTTGAAAATGTCGCGCGTTCCGAAGATGCCTTGCATAACCTCCTCGTCCGTGACGCCG
GACAAGGATCAGCTCTGCTCGTTGGTAAAGATTCGCCGGCTGCCGAGCGACTCCATGCCCGTTGGGCTAC
TAGCCGTGTCAATAAGAGCATTACCCGCCTCCTCCGTCAGTTGGAGCTCCCTCCTACCGCCACGGCTACG
GCCTCGATAATGCCGCACGTGATGGAGCAGCCTCTCAGTACCAGCATTAACCCCGTCAACGACCGCTTCA
ACGGTATTCCCAACCCCACTCCGTATAACTCCGATGCAGCTCTCGATGCTATCACTCAGACCAACGATTA
TGGAAGCGTAAATACACATGGTATCCTCTCTACTTACCCGCCACCGGCTACGCACCTTAATGAAGCTTCC
GTCGCTCTCGCTCCCGGTGGCGCCCCCCCCCGACCGCCTCCTCCGTATGTTGACAGCACGACCAATCACC
CGCCGTACCACTCGAATCTGGTTCCAATGGCGAACTTTGGTTACTCGACCGTTGATTACGATGCCATGGT
TGACGATTTGGCTAGCATTGAATACACGGACGCTGTGGATGTCGACCCACAGTTTATGACCAATCTGGGA
TTCGTTCCTGGATGTAACTTCTCCGACATTAATACATACGAACAGTGAAAGCTTCTAGCATAACCCCTTG
GGGCCTCTAAACGGGTCTTGAGGGGTTTTTTGGCGGCCGCACAACTTATATCGTATGGGGCTGACTTCAG
GTGCTACATTTGAAGAGATAAATTGCACTGAAATCTAGAAATATTTTATCTGATTAATAAGATGATCTTC
TTGAGATCGTTTTGGTCTGCGCGTAATCTCTTGCTCTGAAAACGAAAAAACCGCCTTGCAGGGCGGTTTT
TCGAAGGTTCTCTGAGCTACCAACTCTTTGAACCGAGGTAACTGGCTTGGAGGAGCGCAGTCACCAAAAC
TTGTCCTTTCAGTTTAGCCTTAACCGGCGCATGACTTCAAGACTAACTCCTCTAAATCAATTACCAGTGG
CTGCTGCCAGTGGTGCTTTTGCATGTCTTTCCGGGTTGGACTCAAGACGATAGTTACCGGATAAGGCGCA
GCGGTCGGACTGAACGGGGGGTTCGTGCATACAGTCCAGCTTGGAGCGAACTGCCTACCCGGAACTGAGT
GTCAGGCGTGGAATGAGACAAACGCGGCCATAACAGCGGAATGACACCGGTAAACCGAAAGGCAGGAACA
GGAGAGCGCACGAGGGAGCCGCCAGGGGGAAACGCCTGGTATCTTTATAGTCCTGTCGGGTTTCGCCACC
ACTGATTTGAGCGTCAGATTTCGTGATGCTTGTCAGGGGGGCGGAGCCTATGGAAAAACGGCTTTGCCGC
GGCCCTCTCACTTCCCTGTTAAGTATCTTCCTGGCATCTTCCAGGAAATCTCCGCCCCGTTCGTAAGCCA
TTTCCGCTCGCCGCAGTCGAACGACCGAGCGTAGCGAGTCAGTGAGCGAGGAAGCGGAATATATCCTGTA
TCACATATTCTGCTGACGCACCGGTGCAGCCTTTTTTCTCCTGCCACATGAAGCACTTCACTGACACCCT
CATCAGTGCCAACATAGTAAGCCAGTATACACTCCGCTAGCGCACTAGTATTCTCACCAATAAAAAACGC
CCGGCGGCAACCGAGCGTTCTGAACAAATCCAGATGGAGTTCTGAGGTCATTACTGGATCTATCAACAGG
AGTCCAAGCGAGCTCTCGAACCCCAGAGTCCCGCTCAGAAGAACTCGTCAAGAAGGCGATAGAAGGCGAT
GCGCTGCGAATCGGGAGCGGCGATACCGTAAAGCACGAGGAAGCGGTCAGCCCATTCGCCGCCAAGCTCT
TCAGCAATATCACGGGTAGCCAACGCTATGTCCTGATAGCGGTCCGCCACACCCAGCCGGCCACAGTCGA
TGAATCCAGAAAAGCGGCCATTTTCCACCATGATATTCGGCAAGCAGGCATCGCCATGGGTCACGACGAG
ATCCTCGCCGTCGGGCATGCGCGCCTTGAGCCTGGCGAACAGTTCGGCTGGCGCGAGCCCCTGATGCTCT
TCGTCCAGATCATCCTGATCGACAAGACCGGCTTCCATCCGAGTACGTGCTCGCTCGATGCGATGTTTCG
CTTGGTGGTCGAATGGGCAGGTAGCCGGATCAAGCGTATGCAGCCGCCGCATTGCATCAGCCATGATGGA
TACTTTCTCGGCAGGAGCAAGGTGAGATGACAGGAGATCCTGCCCCGGCACTTCGCCCAATAGCAGCCAG
TCCCTTCCCGCTTCAGTGACAACGTCGAGCACAGCTGCGCAAGGAACGCCCGTCGTGGCCAGCCACGATA
GCCGCGCTGCCTCGTCCTGCAGTTCATTCAGGGCACCGGACAGGTCGGTCTTGACAAAAAGAACCGGGCG
CCCCTGCGCTGACAGCCGGAACACGGCGGCATCAGAGCAGCCGATTGTCTGTTGTGCCCAGTCATAGCCG
AATAGCCTCTCCACCCAAGCGGCCGGAGAACCTGCGTGCAATCCATCTTGTTCAATCATGCGAAACGATC
CTCATCCTGTCTCTTGATCAGATCTTGATCCCCTGCGCCATCAGATCCTTGGCGGCAAGAAAGCCATCCA
GTTTACTTTGCAGGGCTTCCCAACCTTACCAGAGGGCGCCCCAGCTGGCAATTCCGACGTC
Features (pLannotate 1.2.2; 10 found; start..end, strand, type, name):
     28..46      +  promoter       T7 promoter: promoter for bacteriophage T7 RNA polymerase
     47..71      +  protein_bind   lac operator: The lac repressor binds to the lac operator to inhibit transcription in E. coli. This inhibition can be relieved by adding lactose or isopropyl-β-D-thiogalactopyranoside (IPTG). lac repressor encoded by lacI
     87..107     +  RBS            RBS: efficient ribosome binding site from bacteriophage T7 gene 10 (Olins and Rangwala, 1989)
   1175..1222    +  terminator     T7 terminator: transcription terminator for bacteriophage T7 RNA polymerase
   1331..1876    +  rep_origin     p15A ori: Plasmids containing the medium-copy-number p15A origin of replication can be propagated in E. coli cells that contain a second plasmid with the ColE1 origin.
   1964..2019    +  rep_origin     RSF ori (fragment): Plasmids containing the RSF 1030 origin of replication can be propagated in E. coli cells that contain additional plasmids with compatible origins.
   2118..2139    -  misc_feature   bom (fragment): basis of mobility region from pBR322
   2150..2244    -  terminator     lambda t0 terminator: transcription terminator from phage lambda
   2278..3069    -  CDS            neo: KKA2_KLEPN - Also known as kan, nptII. Experimental evidence at protein level: Swiss-Prot protein existence level 1. Resistance to kanamycin, neomycin, paromomycin, ribostamycin, butirosin and gentamicin B. From Klebsiella pneumoniae.
   3101..3205    -  CDS            tnpA (fragment): TN5P_ECOLX - Also known as tnp. Experimental evidence at protein level: Swiss-Prot protein existence level 1. Mediates transposition of transposon Tn5 by a 'cut and paste' mechanism. First, the monomeric transposase binds the 19 bp inverted DNA repeats flanking the transposon. Then, dimerization of the DNA- bound transposase creates a synaptic DNA complex. After nicking of the first DNA strand, excision of the transposon proceeds through a series of intermediates. The transposase then mediates the insertion of the transposon at a new site by strand transfer. The activity of the wild- type tran
