>Addgene plasmid #171651 | T7-LacO-QF_p15A | addgene full sequence | sequence record 341154 | Addgene NGS Result
GAATTCCGCTAGCCGATCCCGCGAAATTAATACGACTCACTATAGGGGAATTGTGAGCGGATAACAATTC
CCCTCTAGAAATAATTTTGTTTAACTTTAAGAAGGAGGAGTACATATGCCACCCAAGCGCAAAACGCTTA
ACGCTGCGGCTGAGGCTAACGCTCATGCCGACGGACACGCCGACGGAAACGCCGACGGACACGTGGCCAA
TACGGCCGCGTCCTCGAATAATGCGAGGTTCGCTGATCTCACTAACATCGATACTCCGGGTCTGGGACCC
ACAACTACGACCCTGCTCGTGGAACCAGCACGCTCAAAGCGTCAACGAGTGTCCCGCGCATGCGACCAGT
GCCGTGCAGCCCGAGAGAAATGCGACGGAATACAGCCTGCGTGTTTCCCGTGCGTTTCCCAGGGAAGGTC
CTGCACTTATCAGGCTTCGCCGAAAAAGAGGGGAGTTCAAACCGGTTATATTCGTACGCTGGAGCTCGCC
CTCGCCTGGATGTTTGAAAATGTCGCGCGTTCCGAAGATGCCTTGCATAACCTCCTCGTCCGTGACGCCG
GACAAGGATCAGCTCTGCTCGTTGGTAAAGATTCGCCGGCTGCCGAGCGACTCCATGCCCGTTGGGCTAC
TAGCCGTGTCAATAAGAGCATTACCCGCCTCCTCCGTCAGTTGGAGCTCCCTCCTACCGCCACGGCTACG
GCCTCGATAATGCCGCACGTGATGGAGCAGCCTCTCAGTACCAGCATTAACCCCGTCAACGACCGCTTCA
ACGGTATTCCCAACCCCACTCCGTATAACTCCGATGCAGCTCTCGATGCTATCACTCAGACCAACGATTA
TGGAAGCGTAAATACACATGGTATCCTCTCTACTTACCCGCCACCGGCTACGCACCTTAATGAAGCTTCC
GTCGCTCTCGCTCCCGGTGGCGCCCCCCCCCGACCGCCTCCTCCGTATGTTGACAGCACGACCAATCACC
CGCCGTACCACTCGAATCTGGTTCCAATGGCGAACTTTGGTTACTCGACCGTTGATTACGATGCCATGGT
TGACGATTTGGCTAGCATTGAATACACGGACGCTGTGGATGTCGACCCACAGTTTATGACCAATCTGGGA
TTCGTTCCTGGATGTAACTTCTCCGACATTAATACATACGAACAGTGAAAGCTTCTAGCATAACCCCTTG
GGGCCTCTAAACGGGTCTTGAGGGGTTTTTTGGCGGCCGCACAACTTATATCGTATGGGGCTGACTTCAG
GTGCTACATTTGAAGAGATAAATTGCACTGAAATCTAGAAATATTTTATCTGATTAATAAGATGATCTTC
TTGAGATCGTTTTGGTCTGCGCGTAATCTCTTGCTCTGAAAACGAAAAAACCGCCTTGCAGGGCGGTTTT
TCGAAGGTTCTCTGAGCTACCAACTCTTTGAACCGAGGTAACTGGCTTGGAGGAGCGCAGTCACCAAAAC
TTGTCCTTTCAGTTTAGCCTTAACCGGCGCATGACTTCAAGACTAACTCCTCTAAATCAATTACCAGTGG
CTGCTGCCAGTGGTGCTTTTGCATGTCTTTCCGGGTTGGACTCAAGACGATAGTTACCGGATAAGGCGCA
GCGGTCGGACTGAACGGGGGGTTCGTGCATACAGTCCAGCTTGGAGCGAACTGCCTACCCGGAACTGAGT
GTCAGGCGTGGAATGAGACAAACGCGGCCATAACAGCGGAATGACACCGGTAAACCGAAAGGCAGGAACA
GGAGAGCGCACGAGGGAGCCGCCAGGGGGAAACGCCTGGTATCTTTATAGTCCTGTCGGGTTTCGCCACC
ACTGATTTGAGCGTCAGATTTCGTGATGCTTGTCAGGGGGGCGGAGCCTATGGAAAAACGGCTTTGCCGC
GGCCCTCTCACTTCCCTGTTAAGTATCTTCCTGGCATCTTCCAGGAAATCTCCGCCCCGTTCGTAAGCCA
TTTCCGCTCGCCGCAGTCGAACGACCGAGCGTAGCGAGTCAGTGAGCGAGGAAGCGGAATATATCCTGTA
TCACATATTCTGCTGACGCACCGGTGCAGCCTTTTTTCTCCTGCCACATGAAGCACTTCACTGACACCCT
CATCAGTGCCAACATAGTAAGCCAGTATACACTCCGCTAGCGCACTAGTGCTTGGATTCTCACCAATAAA
AAACGCCCGGCGGCAACCGAGCGTTCTGAACAAATCCAGATGGAGTTCTGAGGTCATTACTGGATCTATC
AACAGGAGTCCAAGCGAGCTCTCGAACCCCAGAGTCCCGCTCAGAAGAACTCGTCAAGAAGGCGATAGAA
GGCGATGCGCTGCGAATCGGGAGCGGCGATACCGTAAAGCACGAGGAAGCGGTCAGCCCATTCGCCGCCA
AGCTCTTCAGCAATATCACGGGTAGCCAACGCTATGTCCTGATAGCGGTCCGCCACACCCAGCCGGCCAC
AGTCGATGAATCCAGAAAAGCGGCCATTTTCCACCATGATATTCGGCAAGCAGGCATCGCCATGGGTCAC
GACGAGATCCTCGCCGTCGGGCATGCGCGCCTTGAGCCTGGCGAACAGTTCGGCTGGCGCGAGCCCCTGA
TGCTCTTCGTCCAGATCATCCTGATCGACAAGACCGGCTTCCATCCGAGTACGTGCTCGCTCGATGCGAT
GTTTCGCTTGGTGGTCGAATGGGCAGGTAGCCGGATCAAGCGTATGCAGCCGCCGCATTGCATCAGCCAT
GATGGATACTTTCTCGGCAGGAGCAAGGTGAGATGACAGGAGATCCTGCCCCGGCACTTCGCCCAATAGC
AGCCAGTCCCTTCCCGCTTCAGTGACAACGTCGAGCACAGCTGCGCAAGGAACGCCCGTCGTGGCCAGCC
ACGATAGCCGCGCTGCCTCGTCCTGCAGTTCATTCAGGGCACCGGACAGGTCGGTCTTGACAAAAAGAAC
CGGGCGCCCCTGCGCTGACAGCCGGAACACGGCGGCATCAGAGCAGCCGATTGTCTGTTGTGCCCAGTCA
TAGCCGAATAGCCTCTCCACCCAAGCGGCCGGAGAACCTGCGTGCAATCCATCTTGTTCAATCATGCGAA
ACGATCCTCATCCTGTCTCTTGATCAGATCTTGATCCCCTGCGCCATCAGATCCTTGGCGGCAAGAAAGC
CATCCAGTTTACTTTGCAGGGCTTCCCAACCTTACCAGAGGGCGCCCCAGCTGGCAATTCCGACGTC
Features (pLannotate 1.2.2; 10 found; start..end, strand, type, name):
     28..46      +  promoter       T7 promoter: promoter for bacteriophage T7 RNA polymerase
     47..71      +  protein_bind   lac operator: The lac repressor binds to the lac operator to inhibit transcription in E. coli. This inhibition can be relieved by adding lactose or isopropyl-β-D-thiogalactopyranoside (IPTG). lac repressor encoded by lacI
     87..107     +  RBS            RBS: efficient ribosome binding site from bacteriophage T7 gene 10 (Olins and Rangwala, 1989)
   1175..1222    +  terminator     T7 terminator: transcription terminator for bacteriophage T7 RNA polymerase
   1331..1876    +  rep_origin     p15A ori: Plasmids containing the medium-copy-number p15A origin of replication can be propagated in E. coli cells that contain a second plasmid with the ColE1 origin.
   1964..2019    +  rep_origin     RSF ori (fragment): Plasmids containing the RSF 1030 origin of replication can be propagated in E. coli cells that contain additional plasmids with compatible origins.
   2118..2139    -  misc_feature   bom (fragment): basis of mobility region from pBR322
   2156..2250    -  terminator     lambda t0 terminator: transcription terminator from phage lambda
   2284..3075    -  CDS            neo: KKA2_KLEPN - Also known as kan, nptII. Experimental evidence at protein level: Swiss-Prot protein existence level 1. Resistance to kanamycin, neomycin, paromomycin, ribostamycin, butirosin and gentamicin B. From Klebsiella pneumoniae.
   3107..3211    -  CDS            tnpA (fragment): TN5P_ECOLX - Also known as tnp. Experimental evidence at protein level: Swiss-Prot protein existence level 1. Mediates transposition of transposon Tn5 by a 'cut and paste' mechanism. First, the monomeric transposase binds the 19 bp inverted DNA repeats flanking the transposon. Then, dimerization of the DNA- bound transposase creates a synaptic DNA complex. After nicking of the first DNA strand, excision of the transposon proceeds through a series of intermediates. The transposase then mediates the insertion of the transposon at a new site by strand transfer. The activity of the wild- type tran
