[The description below was written by a language model from this plasmid's Addgene catalogue record and pLannotate feature annotations shown in this document.]
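Description:
T7-LacO-QF_p15A is a small bacterial expression plasmid of about 3.2 kb, built on the T7-LacO-Kan_p15A backbone and designed to produce the QF transcriptional activator in BL21(DE3) E. coli. It replicates from a p15A origin, which is compatible with ColE1-type plasmids and so allows the construct to be co-maintained with a second plasmid in the same cell. The catalogue lists it as high copy, whereas the annotation describes p15A as a medium-copy origin. Selection is by kanamycin, conferred by a neo/nptII aminoglycoside phosphotransferase gene on the reverse strand, followed by a lambda t0 terminator. Short fragments annotated as RSF ori, bom and the Tn5 transposase appear to be backbone remnants rather than functional elements.

The expression cassette consists of a T7 promoter immediately followed by a lac operator, the strong ribosome binding site from phage T7 gene 10, the QF insert of about 1.1 kb cloned between NdeI and NotI sites, and a T7 terminator. The annotation tool did not label the QF coding sequence itself, but the unannotated gap between the RBS and the terminator matches the insert size. No lacI gene is annotated on the plasmid, so repression at the operator would depend on Lac repressor supplied by the host. In DE3 strains, IPTG induces the chromosomal T7 RNA polymerase and relieves repression at the operator, giving inducible QF expression. No epitope or purification tags are recorded. The associated work concerns using a eukaryotic transcriptional activator to improve regulation of prokaryotic gene expression, consistent with this plasmid supplying the activator component of such a system. The depositor and sequencing-verified records differ by only a few nucleotides and carry identical features.
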