Addgene plasmid #171651: T7-LacO-QF_p15A
Purpose: Expresses QF activator protein in BL21(DE3) E. coli. Contains p15A origin of replication.
Depositing lab: Tara Deans. Depositing organization: University of Utah. Publication: Enhanced regulation of prokaryotic gene expression by a eukaryotic transcriptional activator. MacDonald IC, Seamons TR, Emmons JC, Javdan SB, Deans TL. Nat Commun. 2021 Jul 5;12(1):4109. doi: 10.1038/s41467-021-24434-9. PubMed 34226549.
Backbone
  Vector backbone: T7-LacO-Kan_p15A
  Backbone size w/o insert (bp): 2101
  Total vector size (bp): 3210
  Vector type: Bacterial Expression
Growth in bacteria
  Bacterial resistance: Kanamycin, 50 μg/mL
  Growth temperature: 37°C
  Growth strain: DH5alpha
  Copy number: High Copy
Gene/Insert
  Gene/Insert name: QF-T7 Stop
  Insert size (bp): 1110
  Promoter: T7
  Cloning method: Restriction Enzyme; 5′ cloning site NdeI (not destroyed); 3′ cloning site NotI (not destroyed)
  Sequencing primers: 5′ AGCTGGCAATTCCGACGTC; 3′ GAAGTCAGCCCCATACGATATAAGTTG
Terms and licenses: Academic/Nonprofit Terms; Industry Terms: Not Available to Industry
How to cite: T7-LacO-QF_p15A was a gift from Tara Deans (Addgene plasmid # 171651 ; http://n2t.net/addgene:171651 ; RRID:Addgene_171651)
